>Addgene plasmid #127254 | Human/mouse ELL2 | addgene full sequence | sequence record 250057 | Addgene NGS Result
ACATTAAATGGTCATTTGAATCCCACCAGTGAAAAATCTTGTGCAGGCCTCCTACCACCCCCTGCAGCTG
CTGCCATCCCCACCCTCTCGCCGCTGCCTTCAACCCACCTGCCTGTCTCCAATCCTCCTCAGACTGTAAA
TTCCAACTCCAATTCCCCTAGCACTCCAGAAGGCCTGGGGACTCAAGACCTGCCTGTTGACAGTTTTAGT
CAAAATGGTAGCATCTTTGAGGACCAGCAAGAAAAATATACCTCAAGGACTTGTCTGGAAACATTACCCC
CCAGCTCAGCTCTGCTAAAGTGTCCAAAGCCCATGGAAGAAGAGCATCCAGTGTCTCACAAAAAGTCCAA
AAAGAAGTCTAAAAAACACAAGGAAAAGGACCAAATAAAGAAACTTGACATTGAGACCATGGAGGAGAAG
GAGGAAGACCTTCAGAGAGAAGAAACTGCCAAGCTGAGTAATGCCAGTCCAAATCCCAATGAAGGAGTTA
AAGAAGGGTGCACAGCCTCCATGGAGCCTTCTTCAGCACTTGAACTCCCAGATTATTTGATAAAATATAT
TGCTATTGTCTCTTATGAGCAACGCCAGAATTACAAGGATGACTTCAATGCTGAGTATGATGAATACAGA
GCTTTGCATGCAAGGATGGAGACTGTAGCCAGGAGATTTATTAAACTGGATGCACAACGAAAACGCCTTT
CTCCAGGTTCAAAAGAGTACCAGAATGTTCATGAAGAAGTCTTACAGGAATATCAGAAGATCAAGCAGTC
CAGTCCCAATTACCATGAAGAAAAATACAGATGTGAATATCTTCATAACAAGCTGGCTCACATCAAAAGA
CTAATAGGTGAATTTGACCAACAGCAAGCAGAGTCATGGCACTAAAGCTCTGCTTGGACCAGAAGATGTG
AATAAACTAAAGCTTATTTATTTAAAATTCCAGATGAGTTGCTCTAGAAAACTAAATCCATCTCAGAATG
CTAGCACCAGCCGGTCAGAGTCTCCCCTGTGTTCCAGCAAAGACGCTGCCTCATCTCCTCAGAAACGACC
TTTGGATTCAGATTTCATTGATCCTTTAATGAACAAAAAAGCTCGAATATCTCACCTAACAAACAGAGTC
CCACCGACATTAAATGGTCATTTGAATCCCACCAGTGAAAAATCTTGTGCAGGCCTCCTACCACCCCCTG
CAGCTGCTGCCATCCCCACCCTCTCGCCGCTGCCTTCAACCCACCTGCCTGTCTCCAATCCTCCTCAGAC
TGTAAATTCCAACTCCAATTCCCCTAGCACTCCAGAAGGCCTGGGGACTCAAGACCTGCCTGTTGACAGT
TTTAGTCAAAATGGTAGCATCTTTGAGGACCAGCAAGAAAAATATACCTCAAGGACTTGTCTGGAAACAT
TACCCCCCAGCTCAGCTCTGCTAAAGTGTCCAAAGCCCATGGAAGAAGAGCATCCAGTGTCTCACAAAAA
GTCCAAAAAGAAGTCTAAAAAACACAAGGAAAAGGACCAAATAAAGAAACTTGACATTGAGACCATGGAG
GAGAAGGAGGAAGACCTTCAGAGAGAAGAAACTGCCAAGCTGAGTAATGCCAGTCCAAATCCCAATGAAG
GAGTTAAAGAAGGGTGCACAGCCTCCATGGAGCCTTCTTCAGCACTTGAACTCCCAGATTATTTGATAAA
ATATATTGCTATTGTCTCTTATGAGCAACGCCAGAATTACAAGGATGACTTCAATGCTGAGTATGATGAA
TACAGAGCTTTGCATGCAAGGATGGAGACTGTAGCCAGGAGATTTATTAAACTGGATGCACAACGAAAAC
GCCTTTCTCCAGGTTCAAAAGAGTACCAGAATGTTCATGAAGAAGTCTTACAGGAATATCAGAAGATCAA
GCAGTCCAGTCCCAATTACCATGAAGAAAAATACAGATGTGAATATCTTCATAACAAGCTGGCTCACATC
AAAAGACTAATAGGTGAATTTGACCAACAGCAAGCAGAGTCATGGCACTAAAGCTCTGCTTGGACCAGAA
GATGTGAATAAACTAAAGCTTATTTATTTAAAATTCCAGATGAGTTGCTCTAGAGGGCCCGTTTAAACCC
GCTGATCAGCCTCGACTGTGCCTTCTAGTTGCCAGCCATCTGTTGTTTGCCCCTCCCCCGTGCCTTCCTT
GACCCTGGAAGGTGCCACTCCCACTGTCCTTTCCTAATAAAATGAGGAAATTGCATCGCATTGTCTGAGT
AGGTGTCATTCTATTCTGGGGGGTGGGGTGGGGCAGGACAGCAAGGGGGAGGATTGGGAAGACAATAGCA
GGCATGCTGGGGATGCGGTGGGCTCTATGGCTTCTGAGGCGGAAAGAACCAGCTGGGGCTCTAGGGGGTA
TCCCC
[124 nt withheld, positions 2386-2509]
C
[91 nt withheld, positions 2511-2601]
A
[49 nt withheld, positions 2603-2651]
CCTTTGACGTTGGAGTCCACGTTCTTT
[37 nt withheld, positions 2679-2715]
ACCCTATCTCGGTCTATTCTTTTGATTTATAAGGGATTTTGCCGATTTCGGCCTATTGGTTAAAAAATGA
GCTGATTTAACAAAAATTTAACGCGAATTAATTCTGTGGAATGTGTGTCAGTTAGGGTGTGGAAAGTCCC
CAGGCTCCCCAGCAGGCAGAAGTATGCAAAGCATGCATCTCAATTAGTCAGCAACCAGGTGTGGAAAGTC
CCCAGGCTCCCCAGCAGGCAGAAGTATGCAAAGCATGCATCTCAATTAGTCAGCAACCATAGTCCCGCCC
CTAACTCCGCCCATCCCGCCCCTAACTCCGCCCAGTTCCGCCCATTCTCCGCCCCATGGCTGACTAATTT
TTTTTATTTATGCAGAGGCCGAGGCCGCCTCTGCCTCTGAGCTATTCCAGAAGTAGTGAGGAGGCTTTTT
TGGAGGCCTAGGCTTTTGCAAAAAGCTCCCGGGAGCTTGTATATCCATTTTCGGATCTGATCAGCACGTG
TTGACAATTAATCATCGGCATAGTATATCGGCATAGTATAATACGACAAGGTGAGGAACTAAACCATGGC
CAAGTTGACCAGTGCCGTTCCGGTGCTCACCGCGCGCGACGTCGCCGGAGCGGTCGAGTTCTGGACCGAC
CGGCTCGGGTTCTCCCGGGACTTCGTGGAGGACGACTTCGCCGGTGTGGTCCGGGACGACGTGACCCTGT
TCATCAGCGCGGTCCAGGACCAGGTGGTGCCGGACAACACCCTGGCCTGGGTGTGGGTGCGCGGCCTGGA
CGAGCTGTACGCCGAGTGGTCGGAGGTCGTGTCCACGAACTTCCGGGACGCCTCCGGGCCGGCCATGACC
GAGATCGGCGAGCAGCCGTGGGGGCGGGAGTTCGCCCTGCGCGACCCGGCCGGCAACTGCGTGCACTTCG
TGGCCGAGGAGCAGGACTGACACGTGCTACGAGATTTCGATTCCACCGCCGCCTTCTATGAAAGGTTGGG
CTTCGGAATCGTTTTCCGGGACGCCGGCTGGATGATCCTCCAGCGCGGGGATCTCATGCTGGAGTTCTTC
GCCCACCCCAACTTGTTTATTGCAGCTTATAATGGTTACAAATAAAGCAATAGCATCACAAATTTCACAA
ATAAAGCATTTTTTTCACTGCATTCTAGTTGTGGTTTGTCCAAACTCATCAATGTATCTTATCATGTCTG
TATACCGTCGACCTCTAGCTAGAGCTTGGCGTAATCATGGTCATAGCTGTTTCCTGTGTGAAATTGTTAT
CCGCTCACAATTCCACACAACATACGAGCCGGAAGCATAAAGTGTAAAGCCTGGGGTGCCTAATGAGTGA
GCTAACTCACATTAATTGCGTTGCGCTCACTGCCCGCTTTCCAGTCGGGAAACCTGTCGTGCCAGCTGCA
TTAATGAATCGGCCAACGCGCGGGGAGAGGCGGTTTGCGTATTGGGCGCTCTTCCGCTTCCTCGCTCACT
GACTCGCTGCGCTCGGTCGTTCGGCTGCGGCGAGCGGTATCAGCTCACTCAAAGGCGGTAATACGGTTAT
CCACAGAATCAGGGGATAACGCAGGAAAGAACATGTGAGCAAAAGGCCAGCAAAAGGCCAGGAACCGTAA
AAAGGCCGCGTTGCTGGCGTTTTTCCATAGGCTCCGCCCCCCTGACGAGCATCACAAAAATCGACGCTCA
AGTCAGAGGTGGCGAAACCCGACAGGACTATAAAGATACCAGGCGTTTCCCCCTGGAAGCTCCCTCGTGC
GCTCTCCTGTTCCGACCCTGCCGCTTACCGGATACCTGTCCGCCTTTCTCCCTTCGGGAAGCGTGGCGCT
TTCTCATAGCTCACGCTGTAGGTATCTCAGTTCGGTGTAGGTCGTTCGCTCCAAGCTGGGCTGTGTGCAC
GAACCCCCCGTTCAGCCCGACCGCTGCGCCTTATCCGGTAACTATCGTCTTGAGTCCAACCCGGTAAGAC
ACGACTTATCGCCACTGGCAGCAGCCACTGGTAACAGGATTAGCAGAGCGAGGTATGTAGGCGGTGCTAC
AGAGTTCTTGAAGTGGTGGCCTAACTACGGCTACACTAGAAGAACAGTATTTGGTATCTGCGCTCTGCTG
AAGCCAGTTACCTTCGGAAAAAGAGTTGGTAGCTCTTGATCCGGCAAACAAACCACCGCTGGTAGCGGTG
GTTTTTTTGTTTGCAAGCAGCAGATTACGCGCAGAAAAAAAGGATCTCAAGAAGATCCTTTGATCTTTTC
TACGGGGTCTGACGCTCAGTGGAACGAAAACTCACGTTAAGGGATTTTGGTCATGAGATTATCAAAAAGG
ATCTTCACCTAGATCCTTTTAAATTAAAAATGAAGTTTTAAATCAATCTAAAGTATATATGAGTAAACTT
GGTCTGACAGTTACCAATGCTTAATCAGTGAGGCACCTATCTCAGCGATCTGTCTATTTCGTTCATCCAT
AGTTGCCTGACTCCCCGTCGTGTAGATAACTACGATACGGGAGGGCTTACCATCTGGCCCCAGTGCTGCA
ATGATACCGCGAGACCCACGCTCACCGGCTCCAGATTTATCAGCAATAAACCAGCCAGCCGGAAGGGCCG
AGCGCAGAAGTGGTCCTGCAACTTTATCCGCCTCCATCCAGTCTATTAATTGTTGCCGGGAAGCTAGAGT
AAGTAGTTCGCCAGTTAATAGTTTGCGCAACGTTGTTGCCATTGCTACAGGCATCGTGGTGTCACGCTCG
TCGTTTGGTATGGCTTCATTCAGCTCCGGTTCCCAACGATCAAGGCGAGTTACATGATCCCCCATGTTGT
GCAAAAAAGCGGTTAGCTCCTTCGGTCCTCCGATCGTTGTCAGAAGTAAGTTGGCCGCAGTGTTATCACT
CATGGTTATGGCAGCACTGCATAATTCTCTTACTGTCATGCCATCCGTAAGATGCTTTTCTGTGACTGGT
GAGTACTCAACCAAGTCATTCTGAGAATAGTGTATGCGGCGACCGAGTTGCTCTTGCCCGGCGTCAATAC
GGGATAATACCGCGCCACATAGCAGAACTTTAAAAGTGCTCATCATTGGAAAACGTTCTTCGGGGCGAAA
ACTCTCAAGGATCTTACCGCTGTTGAGATCCAGTTCGATGTAACCCACTCGTGCACCCAACTGATCTTCA
GCATCTTTTACTTTCACCAGCGTTTCTGGGTGAGCAAAAACAGGAAGGCAAAATGCCGCAAAAAAGGGAA
TAAGGGCGACACGGAAATGTTGAATACTCATACTCTTCCTTTTTCAATATTATTGAAGCATTTATCAGGG
TTATTGTCTCATGAGCGGATACATATTTGAATGTATTTAGAAAAATAAACAAATAGGGGTTCCGCGCACA
TTTCCCCGAAAAGTGCCACCTGACGTCGACGGATCGGGAGATCTCCCGATCCCCTATGGTGCACTCTCAG
TACAATCTGCTCTGATGCCGCATAGTTAAGCCAGTATCTGCTCCCTGCTTGTGTGTTGGAGGTCGCTGAG
TAGTGCGCGAGCAAAATTTAAGCTACAACAAGGCAAGGCTTGACCGACAATTGCATGAAGAATCTGCTTA
GGGTTAGGCGTTTTGCGCTGCTTCGCGATGTACGGGCCAGATATACGCGTTGACATTGATTATTGACTAG
GCTTTTGCAAAAAGCTTTGCAAAGATGGATAAAGTTTTAAACAGAGAGGAATCTTTGCAGCTAATGGACC
TTCTAGGTCTTGAAAGGAGTGGGAATTGGCTCCGGTGCCCGTCAGTGGGCAGAGCGCACATCGCCCACAG
TCCCCGAGAAGTTGGGGGGAGGGGTCGGCAATTGAACCGGTGCCTAGAGAAGGTGGCGCGGGGTAAACTG
GGAAAGTGATGTCGTGTACTGGCTCCGCCTTTTTCCCGAGGGTGGGGGAGAACCGTATATAAGTGCAGTA
GTCGCCGTGAACGTTCTTTTTCGCAACGGGTTTGCCGCCAGAACACAGGTAAGTGCCGTGTGTGGTTCCC
GCGGGCCTGGCCTCTTTACGGGTTATGGCCCTTGCGTGCCTTGAATTACTTCCACCTGGCTGCAGTACGT
GATTCTTGATCCCGAGCTTCGGGTTGGAAGTGGGTGGGAGAGTTCGAGGCCTTGCGCTTAAGGAGCCCCT
TCGCCTCGTGCTTGAGTTGAGGCCTGGCCTGGGCGCTGGGGCCGCCGCGTGCGAATCTGGTGGCACCTTC
GCGCCTGTCTCGCTGCTTTCGATAAGTCTCTAGCCATTTAAAATTTTTGATGACCTGCTGCGACGCTTTT
TTTCTGGCAAGATAGTCTTGTAAATGCGGGCCAAGATCTGCACACTGGTATTTCGGTTTTTGGGGCCGCG
GGCGGCGACGGGGCCCGTGCGTCCCAGCGCACATGTTCGGCGAGGCGGGGCCTGCGAGCGCGGCCACCGA
GAATCGGACGGGGGTAGTCTCAAGCTGGCCGGCCTGCTCTGGTGCCTGGCCTCGCGCCGCCGTGTATCGC
CCCGCCCTGGGCGGCAAGGCTGGCCCGGTCGGCACCAGTTGCGTGAGCGGAAAGATGGCCGCTTCCCGGC
CCTGCTGCAGGGAGCTCAAAATGGAGGACGCGGCGCTCGGGAGAGCGGGCGGGTGAGTCACCCACACAAA
GGAAAAGGGCCTTTCCGTCCTCAGCCGTCGCTTCATGTGACTCCACGGAGTACCGGGCGCCGTCCAGGCA
CCTCGATTAGTTCTCGAGCTTTTGGAGTACGTCGTCTTTAGGTTGGGGGGAGGGGTTTTATGCGATGGAG
TTTCCCCACACTGAGTGGGTGGAGACTGAAGTTAGGCCAGCTTGGCACTTGATGTAATTCTCCTTGGAAT
TTGCCCTTTTTGAGTTTGGATCTTGGTTCATTCTCAAGCCTCAGACAGTGGTTCAAAGTTTTTTTCTTCC
ATTTCAGGTGTCGTGAGGAATTAGCTTGGTACTAATACGACTCACTATAGGGAGACCCAAGCTGGCTAGG
TAAGCTTACCATGGGGGGTTCTCATCATCATCATCATCATGGTATGGCTAGCATGACTGGTGGACAGCAA
ATGGGTCGGGATCTGTACGACGATGACGATAAGGTACCTAAGGATCCAGTGTGGTGGAATTCTGCAGATG
GGGAGTTTAAGATGGCGGCGGGGGGGACAGGGGGCCTGCGGGAGGAGCAGCGCTATGGGCTGTCGTGCGG
ACGGCTGGGGCAGGACAACATCACCGTACTGCATGTGAAGCTCACCGAGACGGCGATCCGGGCGCTCGAG
ACTTACCAGAGCCACAAGAATTTAATTCCTTTTCGACCTTCAATCCAGTTCCAAGGACTCCACGGGCTTG
TCAAAATTCCCAAAAATGATCCCCTCAATGAAGTTCATAACTTTAACTTTTATTTGTCAAATGTGGGCAA
AGACAACCCTCAGGGCAGCTTTGACTGCATCCAGCAAACATTCTCCAGCTCTGGAGCCTCCCAGCTCAAT
TGCCTGGGATTTATACAAGATAAAATTACAGTGTGTGCAACAAACGACTCGTATCAGATGACACGAGAAA
GAATGACCCAGGCAGAGGAGGAATCCCGCAACCGAAGCACAAAAGTTATCAAACCCGGTGGACCATATGT
AGGGAAAAGAGTGCAAATTCGGAAAGCACCTCAAGCTGTTTCAGATACAGTTCCTGAGAGGAAAAGGTCA
ACCCCCATGAACCCTGCAAATACAATTCGAAAGACACATAGCAGCAGCACCATCTCTCAGAGGCCATACA
GGGACAGGGTGATTCACTTACTGGCCCTGAAGGCCTACAAGAAACCGGAGCTACTTGCTAGACTCCAGAA
AGATGGTGTCAATCAAAAAGACAAGAACTCCCTGGGAGCAATTCTGCAACAGGTAGCCAATCTGAATTCT
AAGGACCTCTCATATACCTTAAAGGATTATGTTTTTAAAGAGCTTCAAAGAGACTGGCCTGGATACAGTG
AAATAGACAGACGGTCATTGGAGTCAGTGCTCTCTAGAAAACTAAATCCATCTCAGAATGCTAGCACCAG
CCGGTCAGAGTCTCCCCTGTGTTCCAGCAAAGACGCTGCCTCATCTCCTCAGAAACGACCTTTGGATTCA
GATTTCATTGATCCTTTAATGAACAAAAAAGCTCGAATATCTCACCTAACAAACAGAGTCCCACCG
Features (pLannotate 1.2.2; 25 found; start..end, strand, type, name):
    953..2008    +  CDS            Ell2 (fragment): ELL2_MOUSE - Experimental evidence at protein level: Swiss-Prot protein existence level 1. Elongation factor component of the super elongation complex (SEC), a complex required to increase the catalytic rate of RNA polymerase II transcription by suppressing transient pausing by the polymerase at multiple sites along the DNA. Component of the little elongation complex (LEC), a complex required to regulate small nuclear RNA (snRNA) gene transcription by RNA polymerase II and III (By similarity). Plays a role in immunoglobulin secretion in plasma cells: directs efficient alternative mRNA processi
   2116..2340    +  polyA_signal   bGH poly(A) signal: bovine growth hormone polyadenylation signal
   2344..2365    +  promoter       SV40 promoter (fragment): SV40 enhancer and early promoter
   2386..2814    +  rep_origin     f1 ori (sequence partly withheld): f1 bacteriophage origin of replication; arrow indicates direction of (+) strand synthesis
   2828..3157    +  promoter       SV40 promoter: SV40 enhancer and early promoter
   3205..3252    +  promoter       EM7 promoter: synthetic bacterial promoter&nbsp
   3271..3645    +  CDS            BleoR: antibiotic-binding protein; Sh ble from Streptoalloteichus hindustanus; confers resistance to bleomycin, phleomycin, and Zeocin™
   3655..3780    +  CDS            ble (fragment): BLE_KLEPN - Experimental evidence at protein level: Swiss-Prot protein existence level 1. Binding protein with a strong affinity to the bleomycin family of antibiotics. Binds to CL990; an antimitotic-antibiotic compound. From Klebsiella pneumoniae.
   3775..3896    +  polyA_signal   SV40 poly(A) signal: SV40 polyadenylation signal
   3969..3985    -  protein_bind   lac operator: The lac repressor binds to the lac operator to inhibit transcription in E. coli. This inhibition can be relieved by adding lactose or isopropyl-β-D-thiogalactopyranoside (IPTG). lac repressor encoded by lacI
   3993..4023    -  promoter       lac promoter: promoter for the E. coli lac operon
   4038..4059    -  protein_bind   CAP binding site: CAP binding activates transcription in the presence of cAMP. E. coli catabolite activator protein
   4072..4164    -  CDS            lacI (fragment): lac repressor; lacI; The lac repressor binds to the lac operator to inhibit transcription in E. coli. This inhibition can be relieved by adding lactose or isopropyl-β-D-thiogalactopyranoside (IPTG).
   4347..4935    -  rep_origin     ori: high-copy-number ColE1/pMB1/pBR322/pUC origin of replication
   5106..5966    -  CDS            AmpR: β-lactamase; bla; confers resistance to ampicillin, carbenicillin, and related antibiotics
   5967..6071    -  promoter       AmpR promoter: bla
   6130..6182    -  misc_feature   bom (fragment): basis of mobility region from pBR322
   6337..6355    +  enhancer       CMV enhancer (fragment): human cytomegalovirus immediate early enhancer
   6380..6446    +  CDS            small t antigen (fragment): SV40 (simian virus 40) small t antigen
   6453..7631    +  promoter       EF-1α promoter: strong constitutive promoter for human elongation factor EF-1α
   7648..7666    +  promoter       T7 promoter: promoter for bacteriophage T7 RNA polymerase
   7708..7728    +  CDS            capTEV™ (fragment): composite tag for in vivo biotinylation, TEV protease cleavage, and 6xHis tagging
   7729..7761    +  CDS            T7 tag (gene 10 leader): leader peptide from bacteriophage T7 gene 10 promotes efficient translation in E. coli
   7765..7788    +  CDS            Xpress™ tag: Xpress™ epitope tag, including an enterokinase recognition and cleavage site
   7837..882     +  CDS            Ell2 (across the origin): ELL2_MOUSE - Experimental evidence at protein level: Swiss-Prot protein existence level 1. Elongation factor component of the super elongation complex (SEC), a complex required to increase the catalytic rate of RNA polymerase II transcription by suppressing transient pausing by the polymerase at multiple sites along the DNA. Component of the little elongation complex (LEC), a complex required to regulate small nuclear RNA (snRNA) gene transcription by RNA polymerase II and III (By similarity). Plays a role in immunoglobulin secretion in plasma cells: directs efficient alternative mRNA processi
