[The description below was written by a language model from this plasmid's Addgene catalogue record and pLannotate feature annotations shown in this document.]
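Description:
Human/mouse ELL2 is a mammalian expression plasmid built on the Invitrogen pEF4B backbone that drives constitutive production of a chimeric ELL2 protein. The roughly 1.9 kb insert encodes human ELL2 residues 1–287 at the N terminus joined to mouse Ell2 sequence for the C-terminal remainder. Transcription comes from the human EF-1α promoter and terminates at a bovine growth hormone polyadenylation signal. The catalogue lists an N-terminal 6xHis tag. The annotated sequence is consistent with this: a His-containing tag fragment, the T7 gene 10 leader and an Xpress epitope with its enterokinase site lie just upstream of the coding region, and a T7 promoter sits between the EF-1α promoter and the tags. The automated annotation labels the ELL2 coding region only by its mouse match, as two segments, one of which spans the sequence numbering origin, so it does not itself distinguish the human portion. The sequenced record is 8,871 nt, somewhat larger than the sum of the stated backbone and insert sizes, and the record does not explain the difference.

Propagation in E. coli relies on a high-copy ColE1/pUC-type origin and ampicillin resistance (β-lactamase), and an f1 origin is also present. For selection in mammalian cells, the Sh ble Zeocin resistance gene sits behind tandem SV40 early and bacterial EM7 promoters and is followed by an SV40 polyadenylation signal.

ELL2 is a transcription elongation factor and a component of the super elongation complex, implicated in alternative mRNA processing that favours immunoglobulin secretion in plasma cells. The plasmid is intended to raise ELL2 levels in mammalian cells, and the depositor notes that the chimera gives more stable expression in 293T cells.
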