Addgene plasmid #127254: Human/mouse ELL2
Purpose: Expresses a human/mouse chimera that increases ELL2 expression in mammalian cells
Depositing lab: Christine Milcarek. Depositing organization: University of Pittsburgh (University, School of Medicine, and Cancer Institute). Publication: Transcription elongation factor ELL2 directs immunoglobulin secretion in plasma cells by stimulating altered RNA processing. Martincic K, Alkan SA, Cheatle A, Borghesi L, Milcarek C. Nat Immunol. 2009 Oct;10(10):1102-9. doi: 10.1038/ni.1786. Epub 2009 Sep 13. PubMed 19749764.
Backbone
  Vector backbone: pEF4B
  Backbone manufacturer: Invitrogen
  Backbone size w/o insert (bp): 5800
  Vector type: Mammalian Expression ; Other
  Selectable markers: Zeocin
Growth in bacteria
  Bacterial resistance: Ampicillin, 100 μg/mL
  Growth temperature: 37°C
  Growth strain: DH5alpha
  Copy number: Unknown
Gene/Insert
  Gene/Insert name: N-terminal human/C-terminal mouse ELL2 (alt names: CM515; human from clone # IM4822236; mouse from clone # IM3601737)
  Species: H. sapiens (human), M. musculus (mouse)
  Insert size (bp): 1900
  Mutation: N terminal amino acids (1-287) are human, C terminal amino acids are mouse
  Entrez Gene: ELL2 (a.k.a. MRCCAT1); Ell2
  Promoter: pEF1a
  Tag / fusion protein: His6X (N terminal on insert)
  Cloning method: Restriction Enzyme; 5′ cloning site Unknown (unknown if destroyed); 3′ cloning site XbaI (not destroyed)
Terms and licenses: Academic/Nonprofit Terms; Industry Terms: Not Available to Industry
Depositor comments: More stable expression in 293T
How to cite: Human/mouse ELL2 was a gift from Christine Milcarek (Addgene plasmid # 127254 ; http://n2t.net/addgene:127254 ; RRID:Addgene_127254)
